>Addgene plasmid #182865 | LC3-mEYFP | addgene full sequence | sequence record 359658 | Addgene NGS Result
TTTATAGTCCTGTCGGGTTTCGCCACCTCTGACTTGAGCGTCGATTTTTGTGATGCTCGTCAGGGGGGCG
GAGCCTATGGAAAAACGCCAGCAACGCGGCCTTTTTACGGTTCCTGGCCTTTTGCTGGCCTTTTGCTCAC
ATGTTCTTTCCTGCGTTATCCCCTGATTCTGTGGATAACCGTATTACCGCCATGCATTAGTTATTAATAG
TAATCAATTACGGGGTCATTAGTTCATAGCCCATATATGGAGTTCCGCGTTACATAACTTACGGTAAATG
GCCCGCCTGGCTGACCGCCCAACGACCCCCGCCCATTGACGTCAATAATGACGTATGTTCCCATAGTAAC
GCCAATAGGGACTTTCCATTGACGTCAATGGGTGGAGTATTTACGGTAAACTGCCCACTTGGCAGTACAT
CAAGTGTATCATATGCCAAGTACGCCCCCTATTGACGTCAATGACGGTAAATGGCCCGCCTGGCATTATG
CCCAGTACATGACCTTATGGGACTTTCCTACTTGGCAGTACATCTACGTATTAGTCATCGCTATTACCAT
GGTGATGCGGTTTTGGCAGTACATCAATGGGCGTGGATAGCGGTTTGACTCACGGGGATTTCCAAGTCTC
CACCCCATTGACGTCAATGGGAGTTTGTTTTGGCACCAAAATCAACGGGACTTTCCAAAATGTCGTAACA
ACTCCGCCCCATTGACGCAAATGGGCGGTAGGCGTGTACGGTGGGAGGTCTATATAAGCAGAGCTGGTTT
AGTGAACCGTCAGATCCGCTAGCGCTACCGGTCGCCACCATGGTGAGCAAGGGCGAGGAGCTGTTCACCG
GGGTGGTGCCCATCCTGGTCGAGCTGGACGGCGACGTAAACGGCCACAAGTTCAGCGTGTCCGGCGAGGG
CGAGGGCGATGCCACCTACGGCAAGCTGACCCTGAAGTTCATCTGCACCACCGGCAAGCTGCCCGTGCCC
TGGCCCACCCTCGTGACCACCTTCGGCTACGGCCTGCAGTGCTTCGCCCGCTACCCCGACCACATGAAGC
AGCACGACTTCTTCAAGTCCGCCATGCCCGAAGGCTACGTCCAGGAGCGCACCATCTTCTTCAAGGACGA
CGGCAACTACAAGACCCGCGCCGAGGTGAAGTTCGAGGGCGACACCCTGGTGAACCGCATCGAGCTGAAG
GGCATCGACTTCAAGGAGGACGGCAACATCCTGGGGCACAAGCTGGAGTACAACTACAACAGCCACAACG
TCTATATCATGGCCGACAAGCAGAAGAACGGCATCAAGGTGAACTTCAAGATCCGCCACAACATCGAGGA
CGGCAGCGTGCAGCTCGCCGACCACTACCAGCAGAACACCCCCATCGGCGACGGCCCCGTGCTGCTGCCC
GACAACCACTACCTGAGCTACCAGTCCAAACTGAGCAAAGACCCCAACGAGAAGCGCGATCACATGGTCC
TGCTGGAGTTCGTGACCGCCGCCGGGATCACTCTCGGCATGGACGAGCTGTACAAGTCCGGACTCAGATC
TAGA
[423 nt withheld, positions 1545-1967]
TGACAGACATACAGCCACTTCCAACTAAAGCAAGCCTCTGCTCCCTGCTACCTGCATGGAGCCCACTGTG
ACACTCAGACCATCCCCGGTCACTCACTCACTCGTGTCTGAGAATCTCAGTGAGAGCTGCCTCTGTCACG
GACGGAAGCCAACACAGCCACCTCTCGACCTGGCTCCCCACAGCACCCACCCTCCCTGCATGCAGCTGTC
CCTGCTAACCCCCAATGTTATGTTACACTGTGTAAGTCCCCACTGCTGCCGTGTGTGGGTTGTGTACGTC
GTCATGTCCCTGGTTTATAACTATGGTGCGAATTCTGCAGTCGACGGTACCGCGGGCCCGGGATCCACCG
GATCTAGATAACTGATCATAATCAGCCATACCACATTTGTAGAGGTTTTACTTGCTTTAAAAAACCTCCC
ACACCTCCCCCTGAACCTGAAACATAAAATGAATGCAATTGTTGTTGTTAACTTGTTTATTGCAGCTTAT
AATGGTTACAAATAAAGCAATAGCATCACAAATTTCACAAATAAAGCATTTTTTTCACTGCATTCTAGTT
GTGGTTTGTCCAAACTCATCAATGTATCTTAACGCGTAAATTGTAAGCGTTAATATTTTGTTAAAATTCG
CGTTAAATTTTTGTTAAATCAGCTCATTTTTTAACCAATAGGCCGAAATCGGCAAAATCCCTTATAAATC
AAAAGAATAGACCGAGATAGGGT
[37 nt withheld, positions 2691-2727]
AAAGAACGTGGACTCCAACGTCAAAGG
[49 nt withheld, positions 2755-2803]
T
[91 nt withheld, positions 2805-2895]
G
[124 nt withheld, positions 2897-3020]
CAGGTGGCACTTTTCGGGGAAATGTGCGCGGAACCCCTATTTGTTTATTTTTCTAAATACATTCAAATAT
GTATCCGCTCATGAGACAATAACCCTGATAAATGCTTCAATAATATTGAAAAAGGAAGAGTCCTGAGGCG
GAAAGAACCAGCTGTGGAATGTGTGTCAGTTAGGGTGTGGAAAGTCCCCAGGCTCCCCAGCAGGCAGAAG
TATGCAAAGCATGCATCTCAATTAGTCAGCAACCAGGTGTGGAAAGTCCCCAGGCTCCCCAGCAGGCAGA
AGTATGCAAAGCATGCATCTCAATTAGTCAGCAACCATAGTCCCGCCCCTAACTCCGCCCATCCCGCCCC
TAACTCCGCCCAGTTCCGCCCATTCTCCGCCCCATGGCTGACTAATTTTTTTTATTTATGCAGAGGCCGA
GGCCGCCTCGGCCTCTGAGCTATTCCAGAAGTAGTGAGGAGGCTTTTTTGGAGGCCTAGGCTTTTGCAAA
GATCGATCAAGAGACAGGATGAGGATCGTTTCGCATGATTGAACAAGATGGATTGCACGCAGGTTCTCCG
GCCGCTTGGGTGGAGAGGCTATTCGGCTATGACTGGGCACAACAGACAATCGGCTGCTCTGATGCCGCCG
TGTTCCGGCTGTCAGCGCAGGGGCGCCCGGTTCTTTTTGTCAAGACCGACCTGTCCGGTGCCCTGAATGA
ACTGCAAGACGAGGCAGCGCGGCTATCGTGGCTGGCCACGACGGGCGTTCCTTGCGCAGCTGTGCTCGAC
GTTGTCACTGAAGCGGGAAGGGACTGGCTGCTATTGGGCGAAGTGCCGGGGCAGGATCTCCTGTCATCTC
ACCTTGCTCCTGCCGAGAAAGTATCCATCATGGCTGATGCAATGCGGCGGCTGCATACGCTTGATCCGGC
TACCTGCCCATTCGACCACCAAGCGAAACATCGCATCGAGCGAGCACGTACTCGGATGGAAGCCGGTCTT
GTCGATCAGGATGATCTGGACGAAGAGCATCAGGGGCTCGCGCCAGCCGAACTGTTCGCCAGGCTCAAGG
CGAGCATGCCCGACGGCGAGGATCTCGTCGTGACCCATGGCGATGCCTGCTTGCCGAATATCATGGTGGA
AAATGGCCGCTTTTCTGGATTCATCGACTGTGGCCGGCTGGGTGTGGCGGACCGCTATCAGGACATAGCG
TTGGCTACCCGTGATATTGCTGAAGAGCTTGGCGGCGAATGGGCTGACCGCTTCCTCGTGCTTTACGGTA
TCGCCGCTCCCGATTCGCAGCGCATCGCCTTCTATCGCCTTCTTGACGAGTTCTTCTGAGCGGGACTCTG
GGGTTCGAAATGACCGACCAAGCGACGCCCAACCTGCCATCACGAGATTTCGATTCCACCGCCGCCTTCT
ATGAAAGGTTGGGCTTCGGAATCGTTTTCCGGGACGCCGGCTGGATGATCCTCCAGCGCGGGGATCTCAT
GCTGGAGTTCTTCGCCCACCCTAGGGGGAGGCTAACTGAAACACGGAAGGAGACAATACCGGAAGGAACC
CGCGCTATGACGGCAATAAAAAGACAGAATAAAACGCACGGTGTTGGGTCGTTTGTTCATAAACGCGGGG
TTCGGTCCCAGGGCTGGCACTCTGTCGATACCCCACCGAGACCCCATTGGGGCCAATACGCCCGCGTTTC
TTCCTTTTCCCCACCCCACCCCCCAAGTTCGGGTGAAGGCCCAGGGCTCGCAGCCAACGTCGGGGCGGCA
GGCCCTGCCATAGCCTCAGGTTACTCATATATACTTTAGATTGATTTAAAACTTCATTTTTAATTTAAAA
GGATCTAGGTGAAGATCCTTTTTGATAATCTCATGACCAAAATCCCTTAACGTGAGTTTTCGTTCCACTG
AGCGTCAGACCCCGTAGAAAAGATCAAAGGATCTTCTTGAGATCCTTTTTTTCTGCGCGTAATCTGCTGC
TTGCAAACAAAAAAACCACCGCTACCAGCGGTGGTTTGTTTGCCGGATCAAGAGCTACCAACTCTTTTTC
CGAAGGTAACTGGCTTCAGCAGAGCGCAGATACCAAATACTGTTCTTCTAGTGTAGCCGTAGTTAGGCCA
CCACTTCAAGAACTCTGTAGCACCGCCTACATACCTCGCTCTGCTAATCCTGTTACCAGTGGCTGCTGCC
AGTGGCGATAAGTCGTGTCTTACCGGGTTGGACTCAAGACGATAGTTACCGGATAAGGCGCAGCGGTCGG
GCTGAACGGGGGGTTCGTGCACACAGCCCAGCTTGGAGCGAACGACCTACACCGAACTGAGATACCTACA
GCGTGAGCTATGAGAAAGCGCCACGCTTCCCGAAGGGAGAAAGGCGGACAGGTATCCGGTAAGCGGCAGG
GTCGGAACAGGAGAGCGCACGAGGGAGCTTCCAGGGGGAAACGCCTGGTATC
Features (pLannotate 1.2.2; 15 found; start..end, strand, type, name):
    258..561     +  enhancer       CMV enhancer: human cytomegalovirus immediate early enhancer
    562..765     +  promoter       CMV promoter: human cytomegalovirus (CMV) immediate early promoter
    810..1526    +  CDS            mEYFP: mEYFP is a basic (constitutively fluorescent) yellow fluorescent protein published in 2002, derived from Aequorea victoria. It is reported to be a very rapidly-maturing monomer.
   1545..1967    +  CDS            LC3 (sequence withheld): rat LC3 protein; Map1lc3b; Atg8 family member found on autophagosomes
   2276..2313    +  misc_feature   MCS (fragment): multiple cloning site
   2330..2414    +  CDS            large T antigen (fragment): large T antigen from SV40 (simian virus 40)
   2437..2558    +  polyA_signal   SV40 poly(A) signal: SV40 polyadenylation signal
   2592..3020    -  rep_origin     f1 ori (sequence partly withheld): f1 bacteriophage origin of replication; arrow indicates direction of (+) strand synthesis
   3047..3151    +  promoter       AmpR promoter: bla
   3153..3510    +  promoter       SV40 promoter: SV40 enhancer and early promoter
   3545..4339    +  CDS            NeoR/KanR: aminoglycoside phosphotransferase from Tn5; aph(3')-II (or nptII); confers resistance to neomycin, kanamycin, and G418 (Geneticin®)
   4360..4512    +  CDS            ble (fragment): BLE_KLEPN - Experimental evidence at protein level: Swiss-Prot protein existence level 1. Binding protein with a strong affinity to the bleomycin family of antibiotics. Binds to CL990; an antimitotic-antibiotic compound. From Klebsiella pneumoniae.
   4571..4618    +  polyA_signal   HSV TK poly(A) signal: herpes simplex virus thymidine kinase polyadenylation signal (Cole and Stacy, 1985)
   4709..4725    -  polyA_signal   bGH poly(A) signal (fragment): bovine growth hormone polyadenylation signal
   4947..83      +  rep_origin     ori (across the origin): high-copy-number ColE1/pMB1/pBR322/pUC origin of replication
