[The description below was written by a language model from this plasmid's Addgene catalogue record and pLannotate feature annotations shown in this document.]
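Description:
LC3-mEYFP is a mammalian expression plasmid built on the mEYFP-C1 backbone, a C1-type fluorescent protein fusion vector of about 5.5 kb. It is maintained in E. coli through a high-copy ColE1/pUC-type origin and selected with kanamycin. The resistance gene is the Tn5 aminoglycoside phosphotransferase (NeoR/KanR), which is placed behind both a bacterial bla promoter and the SV40 enhancer/early promoter and is terminated by the HSV TK polyadenylation signal. The same cassette can therefore confer G418 resistance in mammalian cells. An f1 origin is also present. The short annotated fragments of ble, SV40 large T antigen and the bGH poly(A) signal appear to be backbone remnants rather than functional parts.

The expression unit uses the human CMV immediate early enhancer and promoter to drive a monomeric EYFP coding sequence, followed a short distance downstream by rat LC3, with residual multiple cloning site sequence and the SV40 poly(A) signal after it. Despite the plasmid name, the feature order places mEYFP at the N-terminus of LC3, as expected for a C1 vector; this orientation leaves the LC3 C-terminus free, which is the end processed and lipidated for attachment to autophagosome membranes. The catalogue's Entrez link points to Anxa3, which shares the alias LC3. However, the sequence annotation identifies the insert as Map1lc3b, the Atg8 family member found on autophagosomes, and this fits the stated purpose. The cloning sites are not recorded.

The construct is deposited as an autophagy marker, giving yellow fluorescent labelling of LC3 in transfected living cells. The associated work concerns multicolour fluorescence fluctuation spectroscopy with spectral detection.
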