Addgene plasmid #182865: LC3-mEYFP
Purpose: Autophagy Marker
Depositing lab: Salvatore Chiantia. Depositing organization: Universitaet Potsdam. Publication: Multicolor fluorescence fluctuation spectroscopy in living cells via spectral detection. Dunsing V, Petrich A, Chiantia S. Elife. 2021 Sep 8;10. pii: 69687. doi: 10.7554/eLife.69687. PubMed 34494547.
Backbone
  Vector backbone: mEYFP-C1
  Vector type: Mammalian Expression
Growth in bacteria
  Bacterial resistance: Kanamycin, 50 μg/mL
  Growth temperature: 37°C
  Growth strain: DH5alpha
  Copy number: High Copy
Gene/Insert
  Gene/Insert name: rat LC3
  Species: R. norvegicus (rat)
  Entrez Gene: Anxa3 (a.k.a. Anx3, LC3, LRRGT00047)
  Cloning method: Restriction Enzyme; 5′ cloning site Unknown (unknown if destroyed); 3′ cloning site Unknown (unknown if destroyed)
Terms and licenses: Academic/Nonprofit Terms; Industry Terms: Not Available to Industry
How to cite: LC3-mEYFP was a gift from Salvatore Chiantia (Addgene plasmid # 182865 ; http://n2t.net/addgene:182865 ; RRID:Addgene_182865)
